>Addgene plasmid #22366 | pCI-MOR250-1 | depositor full sequence | sequence record 10275 | Author sequence
TCAATATTGGCCATTAGCCATATTATTCATTGGTTATATAGCATAAATCAATATTGGCTATTGGCCATTG
CATACGTTGTATCTATATCATAATATGTACATTTATATTGGCTCATGTCCAATATGACCGCCATGTTGGC
ATTGATTATTGACTAGTTATTAATAGTAATCAATTACGGGGTCATTAGTTCATAGCCCATATATGGAGTT
CCGCGTTACATAACTTACGGTAAATGGCCCGCCTGGCTGACCGCCCAACGACCCCCGCCCATTGACGTCA
ATAATGACGTATGTTCCCATAGTAACGCCAATAGGGACTTTCCATTGACGTCAATGGGTGGAGTATTTAC
GGTAAACTGCCCACTTGGCAGTACATCAAGTGTATCATATGCCAAGTCCGCCCCCTATTGACGTCAATGA
CGGTAAATGGCCCGCCTGGCATTATGCCCAGTACATGACCTTACGGGACTTTCCTACTTGGCAGTACATC
TACGTATTAGTCATCGCTATTACCATGGTGATGCGGTTTTGGCAGTACACCAATGGGCGTGGATAGCGGT
TTGACTCACGGGGATTTCCAAGTCTCCACCCCATTGACGTCAATGGGAGTTTGTTTTGGCACCAAAATCA
ACGGGACTTTCCAAAATGTCGTAATAACCCCGCCCCGTTGACGCAAATGGGCGGTAGGCGTGTACGGTGG
GAGGTCTATATAAGCAGAGCTCGTTTAGTGAACCGTCAGATCACTAGAAGCTTTATTGCGGTAGTTTATC
ACAGTTAAATTGCTAACGCAGTCAGTGCTTCTGACACAACAGTCTCGAACTTAAGCTGCAGAAGTTGGTC
GTGAGGCACTGGGCAGGTAAGTATCAAGGTTACAAGACAGGTTTAAGGAGACCAATAGAAACTGGGCTTG
TCGAGACAGAGAAGACTCTTGCGTTTCTGATAGGCACCTATTGGTCTTACTGACATCCACTTTGCCTTTC
TCTCCACAGGTGTCCACTCCCAGTTCAATTACAGCTCTTAAGGCTAGAGTACTTAATACGACTCACTATA
GGCTAGCATGAATGGCACAGAAGGCCCTAACTTCTACGTGCCCTTCTCCAATGCGACGGGTGTGGTACGC
GAATTCACGCGTATGGAGAACTCCACTTCAGTGGATGAGTTTCTCTTGCTTGGCCTGACCAGTGTTCAAA
AGCTGCAGCCCATCATTTTTGTGATGTTTTTAACCATTTACTTACTGAATTTGGTTGGAAATGGAGTTAT
ATTAATGATCGTCACTCTGGAAAGAAGACTCCACTCCCCTATGTACTTCTTCCTAGGAAACCTTTCTTGC
CTGGATATTTGTTACTCATCGGTGACTCTTCCCAAGGTTCTCATCAACCTTCTCTCGAGGCGTAGGGCCA
TATCATTCCTAGGCTGCATCACTCAGCTCTACTTCTTTCACTTTCTGGGAAGTACGGAGGCCATCTTGCT
GGCTGTGATGGCCTTTGACCGATTTGTGGCCATCTGCAGCCCACTTCGCTACACTGCTATCATGAATCCT
CAGTTGTGCATCCTGTTGGCTGCTACGGCCTGGTTCACAAGCTTCTTCTATGCTCTGCTGCATTCTGTCA
TGACTGCTCACTTGAACTTTTGCCACTCTCACAAACTCAGTCATTTCTTCTGTGATGTCAAGCCCCTCTT
AGAAGTGGCCTGTGGCAATACAGTTCTCAACCAATGGCTTCTTTCTGTTGTCACAGGCAGTATATCCATG
GGGGCCTTCCTCCTCATACTCCTCTCCTATTTCTACATCATTGCCTTTCTTCTGTTCAAGAACAGGTCCT
GCAGAATGCTTAAGAAGGCTCTGTCTACCTGCACCTCTCACTTTATGGTGGTTTGTCTTTTCTATGGTCC
TGTTGGTTTCACATACATCCGCCCTGCCACAGCATCAGCCTCCTCCATGAGTGAGGATCGGGTGGTGGCC
ATCATCTACAGTGCAGTCACCCCAGTGCTGAACCCACTGATATATACTCTAAGGAACAAAGAGGTGATGT
TGGCTCTGAAAAAGAACTTTGGGAAGAAGTTGTTTAAAGGCAACTAGGCGGCCGCTTCGAGCAGACATGA
TAAGATACATTGATGAGTTTGGACAAACCACAACTAGAATGCAGTGAAAAAAATGCTTTATTTGTGAAAT
TTGTGATGCTATTGCTTTATTTGTAACCATTATAAGCTGCAATAAACAAGTTAACAACAACAATTGCATT
CATTTTATGTTTCAGGTTCAGGGGGAGATGTGGGAGGTTTTTTAAAGCAAGTAAAACCTCTACAAATGTG
GTAAAATCGATAAGGATCCGGGCTGGCGTAATAGCGAAGAGGCCCGCACCGATCGCCCTTCCCAACAGTT
GCGCAGCCTGAATGGCGAATGG
[124 nt withheld, positions 2403-2526]
C
[91 nt withheld, positions 2528-2618]
A
[49 nt withheld, positions 2620-2668]
CCTTTGACGTTGGAGTCCACGTTCTTT
[37 nt withheld, positions 2696-2732]
ACCCTATCTCGGTCTATTCTTTTGATTTATAAGGGATTTTGCCGATTTCGGCCTATTGGTTAAAAAATGA
GCTGATTTAACAAAAATTTAACGCGAATTTTAACAAAATATTAACGCTTACAATTTCCTGATGCGGTATT
TTCTCCTTACGCATCTGTGCGGTATTTCACACCGCATATGGTGCACTCTCAGTACAATCTGCTCTGATGC
CGCATAGTTAAGCCAGCCCCGACACCCGCCAACACCCGCTGACGCGCCCTGACGGGCTTGTCTGCTCCCG
GCATCCGCTTACAGACAAGCTGTGACCGTCTCCGGGAGCTGCATGTGTCAGAGGTTTTCACCGTCATCAC
CGAAACGCGCGAGACGAAAGGGCCTCGTGATACGCCTATTTTTATAGGTTAATGTCATGATAATAATGGT
TTCTTAGACGTCAGGTGGCACTTTTCGGGGAAATGTGCGCGGAACCCCTATTTGTTTATTTTTCTAAATA
CATTCAAATATGTATCCGCTCATGAGACAATAACCCTGATAAATGCTTCAATAATATTGAAAAAGGAAGA
GTATGAGTATTCAACATTTCCGTGTCGCCCTTATTCCCTTTTTTGCGGCATTTTGCCTTCCTGTTTTTGC
TCACCCAGAAACGCTGGTGAAAGTAAAAGATGCTGAAGATCAGTTGGGTGCACGAGTGGGTTACATCGAA
CTGGATCTCAACAGCGGTAAGATCCTTGAGAGTTTTCGCCCCGAAGAACGTTTTCCAATGATGAGCACTT
TTAAAGTTCTGCTATGTGGCGCGGTATTATCCCGTATTGACGCCGGGCAAGAGCAACTCGGTCGCCGCAT
ACACTATTCTCAGAATGACTTGGTTGAGTACTCACCAGTCACAGAAAAGCATCTTACGGATGGCATGACA
GTAAGAGAATTATGCAGTGCTGCCATAACCATGAGTGATAACACTGCGGCCAACTTACTTCTGACAACGA
TCGGAGGACCGAAGGAGCTAACCGCTTTTTTGCACAACATGGGGGATCATGTAACTCGCCTTGATCGTTG
GGAACCGGAGCTGAATGAAGCCATACCAAACGACGAGCGTGACACCACGATGCCTGTAGCAATGGCAACA
ACGTTGCGCAAACTATTAACTGGCGAACTACTTACTCTAGCTTCCCGGCAACAATTAATAGACTGGATGG
AGGCGGATAAAGTTGCAGGACCACTTCTGCGCTCGGCCCTTCCGGCTGGCTGGTTTATTGCTGATAAATC
TGGAGCCGGTGAGCGTGGGTCTCGCGGTATCATTGCAGCACTGGGGCCAGATGGTAAGCCCTCCCGTATC
GTAGTTATCTACACGACGGGGAGTCAGGCAACTATGGATGAACGAAATAGACAGATCGCTGAGATAGGTG
CCTCACTGATTAAGCATTGGTAACTGTCAGACCAAGTTTACTCATATATACTTTAGATTGATTTAAAACT
TCATTTTTAATTTAAAAGGATCTAGGTGAAGATCCTTTTTGATAATCTCATGACCAAAATCCCTTAACGT
GAGTTTTCGTTCCACTGAGCGTCAGACCCCGTAGAAAAGATCAAAGGATCTTCTTGAGATCCTTTTTTTC
TGCGCGTAATCTGCTGCTTGCAAACAAAAAAACCACCGCTACCAGCGGTGGTTTGTTTGCCGGATCAAGA
GCTACCAACTCTTTTTCCGAAGGTAACTGGCTTCAGCAGAGCGCAGATACCAAATACTGTTCTTCTAGTG
TAGCCGTAGTTAGGCCACCACTTCAAGAACTCTGTAGCACCGCCTACATACCTCGCTCTGCTAATCCTGT
TACCAGTGGCTGCTGCCAGTGGCGATAAGTCGTGTCTTACCGGGTTGGACTCAAGACGATAGTTACCGGA
TAAGGCGCAGCGGTCGGGCTGAACGGGGGGTTCGTGCACACAGCCCAGCTTGGAGCGAACGACCTACACC
GAACTGAGATACCTACAGCGTGAGCTATGAGAAAGCGCCACGCTTCCCGAAGGGAGAAAGGCGGACAGGT
ATCCGGTAAGCGGCAGGGTCGGAACAGGAGAGCGCACGAGGGAGCTTCCAGGGGGAAACGCCTGGTATCT
TTATAGTCCTGTCGGGTTTCGCCACCTCTGACTTGAGCGTCGATTTTTGTGATGCTCGTCAGGGGGGCGG
AGCCTATGGAAAAACGCCAGCAACGCGGCCTTTTTACGGTTCCTGGCCTTTTGCTGGCCTTTTGCTCACA
TGGCTCGACAGATCT
Features (pLannotate 1.2.2; 14 found; start..end, strand, type, name):
    140..517     +  enhancer       CMV enhancer: human cytomegalovirus immediate early enhancer
    519..718     +  promoter       CMV promoter: human cytomegalovirus (CMV) immediate early promoter
    857..989     +  intron         chimeric intron: chimera between introns from human β-globin and immunoglobulin heavy chain genes
   1034..1052    +  promoter       T7 promoter: promoter for bacteriophage T7 RNA polymerase
   1133..2068    +  CDS            OR12D3: O12D3_HUMAN - Experimental evidence at transcript level: Swiss-Prot protein existence level 2. Odorant receptor. From Homo sapiens (Human).
   2101..2222    -  polyA_signal   SV40 poly(A) signal: SV40 polyadenylation signal
   2245..2313    -  CDS            large T antigen (fragment): large T antigen from SV40 (simian virus 40)
   2332..2399    +  CDS            lacZα (fragment): LacZα fragment of β-galactosidase; lacZ fragment
   2403..2831    +  rep_origin     f1 ori (sequence partly withheld): f1 bacteriophage origin of replication; arrow indicates direction of (+) strand synthesis
   2859..2958    -  misc_feature   bom (fragment): basis of mobility region from pBR322
   3060..3095    -  CDS            rop (fragment): Rop protein, which maintains plasmids at low copy number; rop
   3190..3294    +  promoter       AmpR promoter: bla
   3295..4155    +  CDS            AmpR: β-lactamase; bla; confers resistance to ampicillin, carbenicillin, and related antibiotics
   4326..4914    +  rep_origin     ori: high-copy-number ColE1/pMB1/pBR322/pUC origin of replication
