[The description below was written by a language model from this plasmid's Addgene catalogue record and pLannotate feature annotations shown in this document.]
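Description:
pCI-MOR250-1 is a mammalian expression plasmid built on the Promega pCI backbone that carries the mouse olfactory receptor MOR250-1 (Olfr109), a roughly 945 bp coding sequence cloned between NheI and NotI sites that both remain intact. It is propagated in E. coli through a high-copy ColE1/pUC-type origin and selected with ampicillin via the β-lactamase gene and its native promoter. An f1 phage origin is also present, allowing single-stranded DNA production. Short annotated fragments of lacZα, bom, rop and SV40 large T antigen appear to be backbone remnants rather than functional parts.

Expression in mammalian cells is driven by the human cytomegalovirus immediate-early enhancer and promoter, followed by the chimeric β-globin/immunoglobulin heavy chain intron that is included in pCI to improve transcript processing and expression. The transcript is terminated by the SV40 polyadenylation signal. A T7 promoter sits just upstream of the insert and can serve for in vitro transcription or as a sequencing primer site. The receptor carries an N-terminal Rho tag, a short rhodopsin-derived leader commonly fused to odorant receptors to aid cell-surface delivery and permit antibody detection. The tag is not separately annotated in the feature table. The automated annotation labels the open reading frame as human OR12D3, which most likely reflects homology matching to a related odorant receptor, since the catalogue record identifies the insert as the mouse gene. The construct belongs to a collection used to study odor coding across a mammalian receptor repertoire, consistent with expressing individual receptors in cultured cells to test their responses to odorants.
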