Addgene plasmid #22366: pCI-MOR250-1
Depositing lab: Hiroaki Matsunami. Depositing organization: Duke University. Publication: Odor coding by a Mammalian receptor repertoire. Saito H, Chi Q, Zhuang H, Matsunami H, Mainland JD. Sci Signal. 2009 . 2(60):ra9. 10.1126/scisignal.2000016 PubMed 19261596.
Backbone
  Vector backbone: pCI
  Backbone manufacturer: Promega
  Backbone size w/o insert (bp): 4006
  Vector type: Mammalian Expression
Growth in bacteria
  Bacterial resistance: Ampicillin, 100 μg/mL
  Growth temperature: 37°C
  Growth strain: DH5alpha
  Copy number: Unknown
Gene/Insert
  Gene/Insert name: MOR250-1 (alt name: Mus musculus olfactory receptor 109)
  Species: M. musculus (mouse)
  Insert size (bp): 945
  GenBank ID: NM_146835
  Entrez Gene: Olfr109 (a.k.a. MOR250-1)
  Tag / fusion protein: Rho (N terminal on insert)
  Cloning method: Restriction Enzyme; 5′ cloning site NheI (not destroyed); 3′ cloning site NotI (not destroyed)
  Sequencing primers: 5′ T7; 3′ EBV-rev
Terms and licenses: Academic/Nonprofit Terms; Industry Terms: Not Available to Industry
How to cite: pCI-MOR250-1 was a gift from Hiroaki Matsunami (Addgene plasmid # 22366 ; http://n2t.net/addgene:22366 ; RRID:Addgene_22366)
