>Addgene plasmid #22366 | pCI-MOR250-1 | addgene partial sequence | sequence record 28199 | 22366 with T7
TTCTCCAATGCGACGGGTGTGGTACGCGAATTCACGCGTATGGAGAACTCCACTTCAGTGGATGAGTTTC
TCTTGCTTGGCCTGACCAGTGTTCAAAAGCTGCAGCCCATCATTTTTGTGATGTTTTTAACCATTTACTT
ACTGAATTTAGTTGGAAATGGAGTTATATTAATGATCGTCACTCTGGAAAGAAGACTCCACTCCCCTATG
TACTTCTTCCTAGGAAACCTTTCTTGCCTGGATATTTGTTACTCATCGGTGACTCTTCCCAAGGTTCTCA
TCAACCTTCTCTCGAGGCGTAGGGCCATATCATTCCTAGGCTGCATCACTCAGCTTTACTTCTTCCACTT
TCTGGGAAGTACGGAGGCCATCTTGCTGGCTGTGATGGCCTTTGACCGATTTGTGGCCATCTGCAGCCCA
CTTCGATACACTGCTATCATGAATCCTCAGTTGTGCATCCTGTTGGCTGCTACGGCCTGGTTCACAAGCT
TCTTCTATGCTCTGCTGCATTCTGTCATGACTGCTCACTTGAACTTTTGCCACTCTCACAAACTCAGTCA
TTTCTTCTGTGATGTCAAGCCCCTCTTAGAAGTGGCCTGTGGCAATACAGTTCTCAACCAATGGCTTCTT
TCTGTTGTCACAGGCAGTATATCCATGGGGGCCTTCCTCCTCATACTCCTCT
